Addgene plasmid #62055: TAPBPL pEGFP-C3 (1765)
Purpose: mammalian expression of nuclear envelope transmembrane protein
Depositing lab: Eric Schirmer. Depositing organization: University of Edinburgh. Publication: A flow cytometry-based screen of nuclear envelope transmembrane proteins identifies NET4/Tmem53 as involved in stress-dependent cell cycle withdrawal. Korfali N, Srsen V, Waterfall M, Batrakou DG, Pekovic V, Hutchison CJ, Schirmer EC. PLoS One. 2011 Apr 14;6(4):e18762. doi: 10.1371/journal.pone.0018762. PubMed 21533191.
Backbone
  Vector backbone: pEGFP-C3
  Backbone manufacturer: Clontech
  Vector type: Mammalian Expression
Growth in bacteria
  Bacterial resistance: Kanamycin, 50 μg/mL
  Growth temperature: 37°C
  Growth strain: DH5alpha
  Copy number: High Copy
Gene/Insert
  Gene/Insert name: TAPBPL (alt name: NKP39)
  Species: H. sapiens (human)
  GenBank ID: AAH15017.1
  Entrez Gene: TAPBPL (a.k.a. TAPBP-R, TAPBPR)
  Promoter: CMV
  Tag / fusion protein: EGFP (N terminal on backbone)
  Cloning method: Unknown
  Sequencing primers: 5′ EGFP-C; 3′ SV40pA-R
Terms and licenses: Academic/Nonprofit Terms; Industry Terms: Not Available to Industry
How to cite: TAPBPL pEGFP-C3 (1765) was a gift from Eric Schirmer (Addgene plasmid # 62055 ; http://n2t.net/addgene:62055 ; RRID:Addgene_62055)
