[The description below was written by a language model from this plasmid's Addgene catalogue record.]
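Description:
TAPBPL pEGFP-C3 (1765) is a mammalian expression plasmid built on the Clontech pEGFP-C3 backbone and carrying the human TAPBPL coding sequence (also recorded as NKP39, and known as TAPBP-R or TAPBPR). It is propagated in E. coli as a high-copy plasmid under kanamycin selection. No feature table accompanies the record, so backbone elements beyond those in the catalogue fields, such as the origin of replication or any marker for selection in mammalian cells, are not itemised, and the cloning method and restriction sites used to insert the gene are listed as unknown.

Expression is driven by the CMV promoter, a strong constitutive promoter suited to transient transfection of a wide range of mammalian cell lines. In the C-series EGFP vectors, the cloning site lies downstream of the EGFP open reading frame, so the insert is translated as a fusion with EGFP at the N terminus of TAPBPL, as the record states. The listed sequencing primers, one reading out of the EGFP end and one reading back from the SV40 polyadenylation region, are consistent with the insert sitting between the fluorescent tag and an SV40 polyA signal that terminates the transcript.

The stated purpose is mammalian expression of a nuclear envelope transmembrane protein. The fluorescent tag lets transfected cells be identified and the fusion protein's subcellular localisation be followed by microscopy. It also allows expressing cells to be gated by flow cytometry, which fits the associated study, a flow cytometry-based screen of nuclear envelope transmembrane proteins for cell cycle effects.
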