>Addgene plasmid #62055 | TAPBPL pEGFP-C3 (1765) | addgene partial sequence | sequence record 102423 | EGFP-C 5'-CATGGTCCTGCTGGAGTTCGTG-3'
ACGAGCTGTACAAGTACTCAGATCTCGAGCATATGGGCACACAGGAGGGCTGGTGCCTGCTGCTCTGCCT
GGCTCTATCTGGAGCAGCAGAAACCAAGCCCCACCCAGCAGAGGGGCAGTGGCGGGCAGTGGACGTGGTC
CTAGACTGTTTCCTGGTGAAGGACGGTGCGCACCGTGGAGCTCTCGCCAGCAGTGAGGACAGGGCAAGGG
CCTCCCTTGTGCTGAAGCAGGTGCCAGTGCTGGACGATGGCTCCCTGGAGGACTTCACCGATTTCCAAGG
GGGCACACTGGCCCAAGATGACCCACCTATTATCTTTGAGGCCTCAGTGGACCTGGTCCAGATTCCCCAG
GCCGAGGCCTTGCTCCATGCTGACTGCAGTGGGAAGGAGGTGACCTGTGAGATCTCCCGCTACTTTCTCC
AGATGACAGAGACCACTGTTAAGACAGCAGCTTGGTTCATGGCCAACGTGCAGGTCTCTGGAGGGGGACC
TAGCATCTCCTTGGTGATGAAGACTCCCAGGGTCGCCAAGAATGAGGTGCTCTGGCACCCAACGCTGAAC
TTGCCACTGAGCCCCCAGGGGACTGTGCGAACTGCAGTGGAGTTCCAGGTGATGACACAGACCCAATCCC
TGAGCTTCCTGCTGGGGTCCTCAGCCTCCTTGGACTGTGGCTTCTCCATGGCACCGGGCTTGGACCTCAT
CAGTGTGGAGTGGCGACTGCAGCACAAGGGCAGGGGTCAGTTGGTGTACAGCTGGACCGCAGGGCAGGGG
CAGGCTGTGCGGAAGGGCGCTACCCTGGAGCCTGCACAACTGGGCATGGCCAGGGATGCCTCCCTCACCC
TGCCCGGCCTCACTATACAGGACGAGG
