>Addgene plasmid #62055 | TAPBPL pEGFP-C3 (1765) | addgene partial sequence | sequence record 102707 | SV40pA-R 5'-GAAATTTGTGATGCTATTGC-3'
ACAACAACAATTGCATTCATTTTATGTTTCAGGTTCAGGGGGAGGTGTGGGAGGTTTTTTAAAGCAAGTA
AAACCTCTACAAATGTGGTATGGCTGATTATGATCAGTTATCTAGATCCGGTGGATCCCGGGCCCTCAGC
TGGGCTGGCTTACACGCGCTGTGCGGTCTTCATGGAGATGGGAGCTCTGTGTGTCAGCACAGGAAGTGGT
CTCCCAGCGTTCAGCCTGAAGCAGCCCAAGTCCTGTAGGTGCTTGCCGTCTCTGAAGCCCCAGGAACATC
AGTGCAAGAAGGAAGAGACTGCTGGCAAAGATGACTCCCAAGGCTGTTCTCCGCTCTGGTGGGACAACCT
GGGTGCTGGCCCCAAGGGGCTCCTCCAGAGAGATGTGTGTGACCTGGCAGGTGTAAGTGGCACCTGCAGA
GCCAGGTTCTGCGGTGAGAGAGGAGGAGATGCTGTAGGTGCCTGCCACGCTTTGCCTGAGGCTGGAGAAG
GAGGCACCAGAGACTTGGGCTGGGGATCCACCCAGCTCCTCTCGGGTCCACGTCACCACCACATCCAGAG
GGTAATAGCCAGCAATGTCGCAGATGAGGGTGGGCAGCAGAGCTTCGTTTGCCAAGCTCAGTCGTACTTT
AGGGGAAGCTTGGATGTTGAGCTGGATGATCTGCTGAGCTCGGTACAGAGAGGTGGTGATCTGGCAAATG
TAGGTCCCCTCGTCCTGTATAGTGAGGCCGGGCAGGGTGAGGGAGGCATCCCTGGCCATGCCCAGTTGTG
CAGGCTCCAGGGTAGCGCCCTTCCGCACAGCCTGCCCCTGCCCTGCGGTCCAGCTGTACACCAACTGACC
